Addgene plasmid #231148: VirTREX2-HLDel-1_NbSTM-5'UTR
Purpose: T-DNA encoding TRV2 with TREX2 and mobile gRNA targeting NbSTM-5?UTR
Depositing lab: Daniel Voytas. Depositing organization: University of Minnesota. Publication: Heritable, multinucleotide deletions in plants using viral delivery of a repair exonuclease and guide RNAs. Liu D, Myers EA, Xuan S, Prichard LE, Donahue LI, Ellison EE, Starker CG, Voytas DF. Plant Physiol. 2024 Mar 29;194(4):2229-2239. doi: 10.1093/plphys/kiae015. PubMed 38243587.
Backbone
  Vector backbone: pEE083
  Vector type: Plant Expression
Growth in bacteria
  Bacterial resistance: Kanamycin, 50 μg/mL
  Growth temperature: 37°C
  Growth strain: DH5alpha
  Copy number: High Copy
Gene/Insert
  Gene/Insert name: TREX2 and mobile gRNA targeting NbSTM-5?UTR
  gRNA/shRNA sequence: TTTCAGTAAGCATAAAACTC
  Species: M. musculus (mouse); Nicotiana benthamania
  Promoter: PEBV sub-genomic
  Cloning method: Restriction Enzyme; 5′ cloning site unknown (unknown if destroyed)
Terms and licenses: Academic/Nonprofit Terms; Industry Terms: Not Available to Industry
Depositor comments: also contains mobile sequences from tRNAIleu
How to cite: VirTREX2-HLDel-1_NbSTM-5'UTR was a gift from Daniel Voytas (Addgene plasmid # 231148 ; http://n2t.net/addgene:231148 ; RRID:Addgene_231148)
