[The description below was written by a language model from this plasmid's Addgene catalogue record and pLannotate feature annotations shown in this document.]
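Description:
VirTREX2-HLDel-1_NbSTM-5'UTR is a plant-expression binary T-DNA plasmid, built on the pEE083 backbone, that carries an infectious cDNA copy of the tobacco rattle virus RNA2 (TRV2) genome engineered to deliver genome-editing reagents. The backbone has the layout of an Agrobacterium binary vector. A high-copy ColE1/pUC-type origin with a bom region supports replication in E. coli, and the pVS1 oriV with the RepA and StaA genes provides replication and stable maintenance in Agrobacterium. A kanamycin resistance gene (aphA-3) is used for bacterial selection. Nopaline-type left and right border repeats mark the segment that is transferred into plant cells.

Between the borders, an enhanced CaMV 35S promoter with a duplicated enhancer drives transcription of the viral RNA. A hammerhead ribozyme, placed just after the viral 3' tRNA-like structure, trims the 3' end of the transcript, and a NOS terminator follows it. The TRV2 sequence keeps the viral coat protein gene. Downstream of it, the catalogue entry lists a PEBV sub-genomic promoter for the payload, although this promoter is not annotated in the feature table. The payload is the mouse TREX2 3' exonuclease coding sequence followed by a Streptococcus pyogenes Cas9-type guide RNA scaffold. The guide targets the 5' UTR of the Nicotiana benthamiana STM gene and is fused to an isoleucine tRNA-derived sequence, which the depositor describes as a mobility element.

No Cas9 gene is annotated on the plasmid, so the nuclease presumably has to be supplied separately, as does TRV RNA1 for viral infection. According to the associated publication, virus-delivered TREX2 and mobile guide RNAs are used to produce heritable, multinucleotide deletions in plants.
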