Features (pLannotate 1.2.2; 21 found; start..end, strand, type, name):
    361..400     +  ncRNA          TLS-PK6: Accession: RF01101 - Pseudoknot of tRNA-like structure
    396..451     +  ncRNA          Hammerhead 3: Accession: RF00008 - Hammerhead ribozyme (type III)
    461..479     +  CDS            9xHis (fragment): 9xHis affinity tag
    514..766     +  terminator     NOS terminator: nopaline synthase terminator and poly(A) signal
    788..812     +  misc_feature   RB T-DNA repeat: right border repeat from nopaline C58 T-DNA
   1152..1553    +  CDS            Y4CG_SINFN (fragment): Protein inferred from homology: Swiss-Prot protein existence level 3. From Sinorhizobium fredii (strain NBRC 101917 / NGR234).
   2113..2742    +  CDS            pVS1 StaA: stability protein from the Pseudomonas plasmid pVS1 (Heeb et al., 2000)
   3171..4244    +  CDS            pVS1 RepA: replication protein from the Pseudomonas plasmid pVS1 (Heeb et al., 2000)
   4310..4504    +  rep_origin     pVS1 oriV: origin of replication for the Pseudomonas plasmid pVS1 (Heeb et al., 2000)
   4707..4746    +  CDS            rop (fragment): Rop protein, which maintains plasmids at low copy number; rop
   4848..4988    +  misc_feature   bom: basis of mobility region from pBR322
   5174..5762    -  rep_origin     ori: high-copy-number ColE1/pMB1/pBR322/pUC origin of replication
   5870..5939    -  ncRNA          RNA-OUT: Accession: RF00240 - RNA-OUT
   7187..7981    -  CDS            KanR: aminoglycoside phosphotransferase; aphA-3; confers resistance to kanamycin
   8406..8430    +  misc_feature   LB T-DNA repeat: left border repeat from nopaline C58 T-DNA
   8533..8553    -  misc_feature   MCS (fragment): pUC18/19 multiple cloning site
   8628..9302    +  promoter       CaMV 35S promoter (enhanced): cauliflower mosaic virus 35S promoter with a duplicated enhancer region
   9862..10473   +  CDS            CP: CAPSD_TRVPP - Experimental evidence at protein level: Swiss-Prot protein existence level 1. Capsid protein self-assembles to form rod-shaped virions about 22 nm in diameter with a central canal enclosing the viral genomic RNA. From Tobacco rattle virus (isolate PpK20) (TRV).
  10899..11606   +  CDS            Trex2: TREX2_MOUSE - Experimental evidence at protein level: Swiss-Prot protein existence level 1. Exonuclease with a preference for double-stranded DNA with mismatched 3' termini. May play a role in DNA repair. From Mus musculus (Mouse).
  11652..11719   +  misc_RNA       tracrRNA (fragment): trans-activating CRISPR RNA for the Streptococcus pyogenes CRISPR/Cas9 system
  11723..11796   +  ncRNA          tRNA: Accession: RF00005 - tRNA
>Addgene plasmid #231148 | VirTREX2-HLDel-1_NbSTM-5'UTR | addgene full sequence | sequence record 458085 | Addgene NGS Result
CCGGGCATGTCCCGAAGACATTAAACTACGGTTCTTTAAGTAGATCCGTGTCTGAAGTTTTAGGTTCAAT
TTAAACCTACGAGATTGACATTCTCGACTGATCTTGATTGATCGGTAAGTCTTTTGTAATTTAATTTTCT
TTTTGATTTTATTTTAAATTGTTATCTGTTTCTGTGTATAGACTGTTTGAGATCGGCGTTTGGCCGACTC
ATTGTCTTACCATAGGGGAACGGACTTTGTTTGTGTTGTTATTTTATTTGTATTTTATTAAAATTCTCAA
CGATCTGAAAAAGCCTCGCGGCTAAGAGATTGTTGGGGGGTGAGTAAGTACTTTTAAAGTGATGATGGTT
ACAAAGGCAAAAGGGGTAAAACCCCTCGCCTACGTAAGCGTTATTACGCCCGTCTGTACTTATATCAGTA
CACTGACGAGTCCCTAAAGGACGAAACGGGAGAACGCTAGCCACCACCACCACCACCACGTGTGAATTAC
AGGTGACCAGCTCGAATTTCCCCGATCGTTCAAACATTTGGCAATAAAGTTTCTTAAGATTGAATCCTGT
TGCCGGTCTTGCGATGATTATCATATAATTTCTGTTGAATTACGTTAAGCATGTAATAATTAACATGTAA
TGCATGACGTTATTTATGAGATGGGTTTTTATGATTAGAGTCCCGCAATTATACATTTAATACGCGATAG
AAAACAAAATATAGCGCGCAAACTAGGATAAATTATCGCGCGCGGTGTCATCTATGTTACTAGATCGGGA
ATTAAACTATCAGTGTTTGACAGGATATATTGGCGGGTAAACCTAAGAGAAAAGAGCGTTTATTAGAATA
ATCGGATATTTAAAAGGGCGTGAAAAGGTTTATCCGTTCGTCCATTTGTATGTGCATGCCAACCACAGGG
TTCCCCTCGGGATCAAAGTACTTTGATCCAACCCCTCCGCTGCTATAGTGCAGTCGGCTTCTGACGTTCA
GTGCAGCCGTCTTCTGAAAACGACATGTCGCACAAGTCCTAAGTTACGCGACAGGCTGCCGCCCTGCCCT
TTTCCTGGCGTTTTCTTGTCGCGTGTTTTAGTCGCATAAAGTAGAATACTTGCGACTAGAACCGGAGACA
TTACGCCATGAACAAGAGCGCCGCCGCTGGCCTGCTGGGCTATGCCCGCGTCAGCACCGACGACCAGGAC
TTGACCAACCAACGGGCCGAACTGCACGCGGCCGGCTGCACCAAGCTGTTTTCCGAGAAGATCACCGGCA
CCAGGCGCGACCGCCCGGAGCTGGCCAGGATGCTTGACCACCTACGCCCTGGCGACGTTGTGACAGTGAC
CAGGCTAGACCGCCTGGCCCGCAGCACCCGCGACCTACTGGACATTGCCGAGCGCATCCAGGAGGCCGGC
GCGGGCCTGCGTAGCCTGGCAGAGCCGTGGGCCGACACCACCACGCCGGCCGGCCGCATGGTGTTGACCG
TGTTCGCCGGCATTGCCGAGTTCGAGCGTTCCCTAATCATCGACCGCACCCGGAGCGGGCGCGAGGCCGC
CAAGGCCCGAGGCGTGAAGTTTGGCCCCCGCCCTACCCTCACCCCGGCACAGATCGCGCACGCCCGCGAG
CTGATCGACCAGGAAGGCCGCACCGTGAAAGAGGCGGCTGCACTGCTTGGCGTGCATCGCTCGACCCTGT
ACCGCGCACTTGAGCGCAGCGAGGAAGTGACGCCCACCGAGGCCAGGCGGCGCGGTGCCTTCCGTGAGGA
CGCATTGACCGAGGCCGACGCCCTGGCGGCCGCCGAGAATGAACGCCAAGAGGAACAAGCATGAAACCGC
ACCAGGACGGCCAGGACGAACCGTTTTTCATTACCGAAGAGATCGAGGCGGAGATGATCGCGGCCGGGTA
CGTGTTCGAGCCGCCCGCGCACGTCTCAACCGTGCGGCTGCATGAAATCCTGGCCGGTTTGTCTGATGCC
AAGCTGGCGGCCTGGCCGGCCAGCTTGGCCGCTGAAGAAACCGAGCGCCGCCGTCTAAAAAGGTGATGTG
TATTTGAGTAAAACAGCTTGCGTCATGCGGTCGCTGCGTATATGATGCGATGAGTAAATAAACAAATACG
CAAGGGGAACGCATGAAGGTTATCGCTGTACTTAACCAGAAAGGCGGGTCAGGCAAGACGACCATCGCAA
CCCATCTAGCCCGCGCCCTGCAACTCGCCGGGGCCGATGTTCTGTTAGTCGATTCCGATCCCCAGGGCAG
TGCCCGCGATTGGGCGGCCGTGCGGGAAGATCAACCGCTAACCGTTGTCGGCATCGACCGCCCGACGATT
GACCGCGACGTGAAGGCCATCGGCCGGCGCGACTTCGTAGTGATCGACGGAGCGCCCCAGGCGGCGGACT
TGGCTGTGTCCGCGATCAAGGCAGCCGACTTCGTGCTGATTCCGGTGCAGCCAAGCCCTTACGACATATG
GGCCACCGCCGACCTGGTGGAGCTGGTTAAGCAGCGCATTGAGGTCACGGATGGAAGGCTACAAGCGGCC
TTTGTCGTGTCGCGGGCGATCAAAGGCACGCGCATCGGCGGTGAGGTTGCCGAGGCGCTGGCCGGGTACG
AGCTGCCCATTCTTGAGTCCCGTATCACGCAGCGCGTGAGCTACCCAGGCACTGCCGCCGCCGGCACAAC
CGTTCTTGAATCAGAACCCGAGGGCGACGCTGCCCGCGAGGTCCAGGCGCTGGCCGCTGAAATTAAATCA
AAACTCATTTGAGTTAATGAGGTAAAGAGAAAATGAGCAAAAGCACAAACACGCTAAGTGCCGGCCGTCC
GAGCGCACGCAGCAGCAAGGCTGCAACGTTGGCCAGCCTGGCAGACACGCCAGCCATGAAGCGGGTCAAC
TTTCAGTTGCCGGCGGAGGATCACACCAAGCTGAAGATGTACGCGGTACGCCAAGGCAAGACCATTACCG
AGCTGCTATCTGAATACATCGCGCAGCTACCAGAGTAAATGAGCAAATGAATAAATGAGTAGATGAATTT
TAGCGGCTAAAGGAGGCGGCATGGAAAATCAAGAACAACCAGGCACCGACGCCGTGGAATGCCCCATGTG
TGGAGGAACGGGCGGTTGGCCAGGCGTAAGCGGCTGGGTTGCCTGCCGGCCCTGCAATGGCACTGGAACC
CCCAAGCCCGAGGAATCGGCGTGAGCGGTCGCAAACCATCCGGCCCGGTACAAATCGGCGCGGCGCTGGG
TGATGACCTGGTGGAGAAGTTGAAGGCCGCGCAGGCCGCCCAGCGGCAACGCATCGAGGCAGAAGCACGC
CCCGGTGAATCGTGGCAAGCGGCCGCTGATCGAATCCGCAAAGAATCCCGGCAACCGCCGGCAGCCGGTG
CGCCGTCGATTAGGAAGCCGCCCAAGGGCGACGAGCAACCAGATTTTTTCGTTCCGATGCTCTATGACGT
GGGCACCCGCGATAGTCGCAGCATCATGGACGTGGCCGTTTTCCGTCTGTCGAAGCGTGACCGACGAGCT
GGCGAGGTGATCCGCTACGAGCTTCCAGACGGGCACGTAGAGGTTTCCGCAGGGCCGGCCGGCATGGCCA
GTGTGTGGGATTACGACCTGGTACTGATGGCGGTTTCCCATCTAACCGAATCCATGAACCGATACCGGGA
AGGGAAGGGAGACAAGCCCGGCCGCGTGTTCCGTCCACACGTTGCGGACGTACTCAAGTTCTGCCGGCGA
GCCGATGGCGGAAAGCAGAAAGACGACCTGGTAGAAACCTGCATTCGGTTAAACACCACGCACGTTGCCA
TGCAGCGTACGAAGAAGGCCAAGAACGGCCGCCTGGTGACGGTATCCGAGGGTGAAGCCTTGATTAGCCG
CTACAAGATCGTAAAGAGCGAAACCGGGCGGCCGGAGTACATCGAGATCGAGCTAGCTGATTGGATGTAC
CGCGAGATCACAGAAGGCAAGAACCCGGACGTGCTGACGGTTCACCCCGATTACTTTTTGATCGATCCCG
GCATCGGCCGTTTTCTCTACCGCCTGGCACGCCGCGCCGCAGGCAAGGCAGAAGCCAGATGGTTGTTCAA
GACGATCTACGAACGCAGTGGCAGCGCCGGAGAGTTCAAGAAGTTCTGTTTCACCGTGCGCAAGCTGATC
GGGTCAAATGACCTGCCGGAGTACGATTTGAAGGAGGAGGCGGGGCAGGCTGGCCCGATCCTAGTCATGC
GCTACCGCAACCTGATCGAGGGCGAAGCATCCGCCGGTTCCTAATGTACGGAGCAGATGCTAGGGCAAAT
TGCCCTAGCAGGGGAAAAAGGTCGAAAAGGTCTCTTTCCTGTGGATAGCACGTACATTGGGAACCCAAAG
CCGTACATTGGGAACCGGAACCCGTACATTGGGAACCCAAAGCCGTACATTGGGAACCGGTCACACATGT
AAGTGACTGATATAAAAGAGAAAAAAGGCGATTTTTCCGCCTAAAACTCTTTAAAACTTATTAAAACTCT
TAAAACCCGCCTGGCCTGTGCATAACTGTCTGGCCAGCGCACAGCCGAAGAGCTGCAAAAAGCGCCTACC
CTTCGGTCGCTGCGCTCCCTACGCCCCGCCGCTTCGCGTCGGCCTATCGCGGCCGCTGGCCGCTCAAAAA
TGGCTGGCCTACGGCCAGGCAATCTACCAGGGCGCGGACAAGCCGCGCCGTCGCCACTCGACCGCCGGCG
CCCACATCAAGGCACCCTGCCTCGCGCGTTTCGGTGATGACGGTGAAAACCTCTGACACATGCAGCTCCC
GGAGACGGTCACAGCTTGTCTGTAAGCGGATGCCGGGAGCAGACAAGCCCGTCAGGGCGCGTCAGCGGGT
GTTGGCGGGTGTCGGGGCGCAGCCATGACCCAGTCACGTAGCGATAGCGGAGTGTATACTGGCTTAACTA
TGCGGCATCAGAGCAGATTGTACTGAGAGTGCACCATATGCGGTGTGAAATACCGCACAGATGCGTAAGG
AGAAAATACCGCATCAGGCGCTCTTCCGCTTCCTCGCTCACTGACTCGCTGCGCTCGGTCGTTCGGCTGC
GGCGAGCGGTATCAGCTCACTCAAAGGCGGTAATACGGTTATCCACAGAATCAGGGGATAACGCAGGAAA
GAACATGTGAGCAAAAGGCCAGCAAAAGGCCAGGAACCGTAAAAAGGCCGCGTTGCTGGCGTTTTTCCAT
AGGCTCCGCCCCCCTGACGAGCATCACAAAAATCGACGCTCAAGTCAGAGGTGGCGAAACCCGACAGGAC
TATAAAGATACCAGGCGTTTCCCCCTGGAAGCTCCCTCGTGCGCTCTCCTGTTCCGACCCTGCCGCTTAC
CGGATACCTGTCCGCCTTTCTCCCTTCGGGAAGCGTGGCGCTTTCTCATAGCTCACGCTGTAGGTATCTC
AGTTCGGTGTAGGTCGTTCGCTCCAAGCTGGGCTGTGTGCACGAACCCCCCGTTCAGCCCGACCGCTGCG
CCTTATCCGGTAACTATCGTCTTGAGTCCAACCCGGTAAGACACGACTTATCGCCACTGGCAGCAGCCAC
TGGTAACAGGATTAGCAGAGCGAGGTATGTAGGCGGTGCTACAGAGTTCTTGAAGTGGTGGCCTAACTAC
GGCTACACTAGAAGGACAGTATTTGGTATCTGCGCTCTGCTGAAGCCAGTTACCTTCGGAAAAAGAGTTG
GTAGCTCTTGATCCGGCAAACAAACCACCGCTGGTAGCGGTGGTTTTTTTGTTTGCAAGCAGCAGATTAC
GCGCAGAAAAAAAGGATCTCAAGAAGATCCTTTGATCTTTTCTACGGGGTCTGACGCTCAGTGGAACGAA
AACTCACGTTAAGGGCTGATGAATCCCCTAATGATTTTTATCAAAATCATTAAGTTAAGGTAGATACACA
TCTTGTCATATGATCAAATGGTTTCGCCAAAAATCAATAATCAGACAACAAAATGTGCGAACTCGATATT
TTACACGACTCTCTTTACCAATTCTGCCCCGAATTACACTTAAAACGACTCAACAGCTTAACGTTGGCTT
GCCACGCCTTACTTGACTGTAAAACTCTCACTCTTACCGAACTTGGCCGTAACCTGCCAACCAAAGCGAG
AACAAAACATAACATCAAACGAATCGACCGATTGTTAGGTAATCGTCACCTCCACAAAGAGCGACTCGCT
GTATACCGTTGGCATGCTAGCTTTATCTGTTCGGGCAATACGATGCCCATTGTACTTGTTGACTGGTCTG
ATATCCGTGAGCAAAAACGGCTTATGGTATTGCGAGCTTCAGTCGCACTACACGGTCGTTCTGTTACTCT
TTATGAGAAAGCGTTCCCGCTTTCAGAGCAATGTTCAAAGAAAGCTCATGACCAATTTCTAGCCGACCTT
GCGAGCATTCTACCGAGTAACACCACACCGCTCATTGTCAGTGATGCTGGCTTTAAAGTGCCATGGTATA
AATCCGTTGAGAAGCTGGGTTGGTACTGGTTAAGTCGAGTAAGAGGAAAAGTACAATATGCAGACCTAGG
AGCGGAAAACTGGAAACCTATCAGCAACTTACATGATATGTCATCTAGTCACTCAAAGACTTTAGGCTAT
AAGAGGCTGACTAAAAGCAATCCAATCTCATGCCAAATTCTATTGTATAAATCTCGCTCTAAAGGCCGAA
AAAATCAGCGCTCGACACGGACTCATTGTCACCACCCGTCACCTAAAATCTACTCAGCGTCGGCAAAGGA
GCCATGGATTCTAGCAACTAACTTACCTGTTGAAATTCGAACACCCAAACAACTTGTTAATATCTATTCG
AAGCGAATGCAGATTGAAGAAACCTTCCGAGACTTGAAAAGTCCTGCCTACGGACTAGGCCTACGCCATA
GCCGAACGAGCAGCTCAGAGCGTTTTGATATCATGCTGCTAATCGCCCTGATGCTTCAACTAACATGTTG
GCTTGCGGGCGTTCATGCTCAGAAACAAGGTTGGGACAAGCACTTCCAGGCTAACACAGTCAGAAATCGA
AACGTACTCTCAACAGTTCGCTTAGGCATGGAAGTTTTGCGGCATTCTGGCTACACAATAACAAGGGAAG
ACTCACTCGTGGCTGCAACCCTGCTTACTCAAAATCTATTCACACATGGTTACGTTTTGGGGAAATTATG
AGGGGATCTCTCAGCGTTAAGGGATTTTGGTCATGCATTCTAGGTACTAAAACAATTCATCCAGTAAAAT
ATAATATTTTATTTTCTCCCAATCAGGCTTGATCCCCAGTAAGTCAAAAAATAGCTCGACATACTGTTCT
TCCCCGATATCCTCCCTGATCGACCGGACGCAGAAGGCAATGTCATACCACTTGTCCGCCCTGCCGCTTC
TCCCAAGATCAATAAAGCCACTTACTTTGCCATCTTTCACAAAGATGTTGCTGTCTCCCAGGTCGCCGTG
GGAAAAGACAAGTTCCTCTTCGGGCTTTTCCGTCTTTAAAAAATCATACAGCTCGCGCGGATCTTTAAAT
GGAGTGTCTTCTTCCCAGTTTTCGCAATCCACATCGGCCAGATCGTTATTCAGTAAGTAATCCAATTCGG
CTAAGCGGCTGTCTAAGCTATTCGTATAGGGACAATCCGATATGTCGATGGAGTGAAAGAGCCTGATGCA
CTCCGCATACAGCTCGATAATCTTTTCAGGGCTTTGTTCATCTTCATACTCTTCCGAGCAAAGGACGCCA
TCGGCCTCACTCATGAGCAGATTGCTCCAGCCATCATGCCGTTCAAAGTGCAGGACCTTTGGAACAGGCA
GCTTTCCTTCCAGCCATAGCATCATGTCCTTTTCCCGTTCCACATCATAGGTGGTCCCTTTATACCGGCT
GTCCGTCATTTTTAAATATAGGTTTTCATTTTCTCCCACCAGCTTATATACCTTAGCAGGAGACATTCCT
TCCGTATCTTTTACGCAGCGGTATTTTTCGATCAGTTTTTTCAATTCCGGTGATATTCTCATTTTAGCCA
TTTATTATTTCCTTCCTCTTTTCTACAGTATTTAAAGATACCCCAAGAAGCTAATTATAACAAGACGAAC
TCCAATTCACTGTTCCTTGCATTCTAAAACCTTAAATACCAGAAAACAGCTTTTTCAAAGTTGTTTTCAA
AGTTGGCGTATAACATAGTATCGACGGAGCCGATTTTGAAACCGCGGTGATCACAGGCAGCAACGCTCTG
TCATCGTTACAATCAACATGCTACCCTCCGCGAGATCATCCGTGTTTCAAACCCGGCAGCTTAGTTGCCG
TTCTTCCGAATAGCATCGGTAACATGAGCAAAGTCTGCCGCCTTACAACGGCTCTCCCGCTGACGCCGTC
CCGGACTGATGGGCTGCCTGTATCGAGTGGTGATTTTGTGCCGAGCTGCCGGTCGGGGAGCTGTTGGCTG
GCTGGTGGCAGGATATATTGTGGTGTAAACAAATTGACGCTTAGACAACTTAATAACACATTGCGGACGT
TTTTAATGTACTGAATTAACGCCGAATTAATTCCTAGGCCACCATGTTGGGCCCGGCGCGCCAAGCTTGC
ATGCCTGCAGGTCAACATGGTGGAGCACGACACTCTCGTCTACTCCAAGAATATCAAAGATACAGTCTCA
GAAGACCAGAGGGCTATTGAGACTTTTCAACAAAGGGTAATATCGGGAAACCTCCTCGGATTCCATTGCC
CAGCTATCTGTCACTTCATCGAAAGGACAGTAGAAAAGGAAGATGGCTTCTACAAATGCCATCATTGCGA
TAAAGGAAAGGCTATCGTTCAAGATGCCTCTACCGACAGTGGTCCCAAAGATGGACCCCCACCCACGAGG
AACATCGTGGAAAAAGAAGACGTTCCAACCACGTCTTCAAAGCAAGTGGATTGATGTGATGGTCAACATG
GTGGAGCACGACACTCTCGTCTACTCCAAGAATATCAAAGATACAGTCTCAGAAGACCAGAGGGCTATTG
AGACTTTTCAACAAAGGGTAATATCGGGAAACCTCCTCGGATTCCATTGCCCAGCTATCTGTCACTTCAT
CGAAAGGACAGTAGAAAAGGAAGATGGCTTCTACAAATGCCATCATTGCGATAAAGGAAAGGCTATCGTT
CAAGATGCCTCTACCGACAGTGGTCCCAAAGATGGACCCCCACCCACGAGGAACATCGTGGAAAAAGAAG
ACGTTCCAACCACGTCTTCAAAGCAAGTGGATTGATGTGATATCTCCACTGACGTAAGGGATGACGCACA
ATCCCACTATCCTTCGCAAGACCCTTCCTCTATATAAGGAAGTTCATTTCATTTGGAGAGGATAAAACAT
TGCACCTATGGTGTTGCCCTGGCTGGGGTATGTCAGTGATCGCAGTAGAATGTACTAATTGACAAGTTGG
AGAATACGGTAGAACGTCCTTATCCAACACAGCCTTTATCCCTCTCCCTGACGAGGTTTTTGTCAGTGTA
ATATTTCTTTTTGAACTATCCAGCTTAGTACCGTACGGGAAAGTGACTGGTGTGCTTATCTTTGAAATGT
TACTTTGGGTTTCGGTTCTTTAGGTTAGTAAGAAAGCACTTGTCTTCTCATACAAAGGAAAACCTGAGAC
GTATCGCTTACGAAAGTAGCAATGAAAGAAAGGTGGTGGTTTTAATCGCTACCGCAAAAACGATGGGGTC
GTTTTAATTAACTTCTCCTACGCAAGCGTCTAAACGGACGTTGGGGTTTTGCTAGTTTCTTTAGAGAAAA
CTAGCTAAGTCTTTAATGTTATCATTAGAGATGGCATAAATATAATACTTGTGTCTGCTGATAAGATCAT
TTTAATTTGGACGATTAGACTTGTTGAACTACAGGTTACTGAATCACTTGCGCTAATCAACATGGGAGAT
ATGTACGATGAATCATTTGACAAGTCGGGCGGTCCTGCTGACTTGATGGACGATTCTTGGGTGGAATCAG
TTTCGTGGAAAGATCTGTTGAAGAAGTTACACAGCATAAAATTTGCACTACAGTCTGGTAGAGATGAGAT
CACTGGGTTACTAGCGGCACTGAATAGACAGTGTCCTTATTCACCATATGAGCAGTTTCCAGATAAGAAG
GTGTATTTCCTTTTAGACTCACGGGCTAACAGTGCTCTTGGTGTGATTCAGAACGCTTCAGCGTTCAAGA
GACGAGCTGATGAGAAGAATGCAGTGGCGGGTGTTACAAATATTCCTGCGAATCCAAACACAACGGTTAC
GACGAACCAAGGGAGTACTACTACTACCAAGGCGAACACTGGCTCGACTTTGGAAGAAGACTTGTACACT
TATTACAAATTCGATGATGCCTCTACAGCTTTCCACAAATCTCTAACTTCGTTAGAGAACATGGAGTTGA
AGAGTTATTACCGAAGGAACTTTGAGAAAGTATTCGGGATTAAGTTTGGTGGAGCAGCTGCTAGTTCATC
TGCACCGCCTCCAGCGAGTGGAGGTCCGATACGTCCTAATCCCTAGGGATTTAAGGACGTGAACTCTGTT
GAGATCTCTGTGAAATTCAGAGGGTGGGTGATACCATATTCACTGATGCCATTAGCGACATCTAAATAGG
GCTAATTGTGACTAATTTGAGGGAATTTCCTTTACCATTGACGTCAGTGTCGTTGGTAGCATTTGAGTTT
CGGAGCATCTTGTTCTGGGGTTTCACACTATCTTTAGAGAAAGTGTTAAGTTAATTAAGTTATCTTAATT
AAGAGCATAATTATACTGATTTGTCTCTCGTTGATAGAGTCTATCATTCTGTTACTAAAAATTTGACAAC
TCGGTTTGCTGACCTACTGGTTACTGTATCACTTACCCGAGTTAACGAGTCTAGAAACATGAAAAGAACT
GCTGATGGATCAGAATTTGAAAGCCCGAAAAAAAAAAGAAAGGTTTCAATGTCTGAGCCACCTCGGGCTG
AGACCTTTGTATTCCTGGACCTAGAAGCCACTGGGCTCCCAAACATGGACCCTGAGATTGCAGAGATATC
CCTTTTTGCTGTTCACCGCTCTTCCCTGGAGAACCCAGAACGGGATGATTCTGGTTCCTTGGTGCTGCCC
CGTGTTCTGGACAAGCTCACACTGTGCATGTGCCCGGAGCGCCCCTTTACTGCCAAGGCCAGTGAGATTA
CTGGTTTGAGCAGCGAAAGCCTGATGCACTGCGGGAAGGCTGGTTTCAATGGCGCTGTGGTAAGGACACT
GCAGGGCTTCCTAAGCCGCCAGGAGGGCCCCATCTGCCTTGTGGCCCACAATGGCTTCGATTATGACTTC
CCACTGCTGTGCACGGAGCTACAACGTCTGGGTGCCCATCTGCCCCAAGACACTGTCTGCCTGGACACAC
TGCCTGCATTGCGGGGCCTGGACCGTGCTCACAGCCACGGCACCAGGGCTCAAGGCCGCAAAAGCTACAG
CCTGGCCAGTCTCTTCCACCGCTACTTCCAGGCTGAACCCAGTGCTGCCCATTCAGCAGAAGGTGATGTG
CACACCCTGCTTCTGATCTTCCTGCATCGTGCTCCTGAGCTGCTCGCCTGGGCAGATGAGCAGGCCCGCA
GCTGGGCTCATATTGAGCCCATGTACGTGCCACCTGATGGTCCAAGCCTCGAAGCCTAATCCCTTTCAGT
AAGCATAAAACTCGTTTAAGAGCTATGCTGGAAACAGCATAGCAAGTTTAAATAAGGCTAGTCCGTTATC
AACTTGAAAAAGTGGCACCGAGTCGGTGCTCCCGCTCCCGTAGCTCAGTTGGTTAGAGCGTTGGTCTTAT
GAGCCGAAGGTCGCGGGTTCGAGCCCCGCCGGAAGCAAGTG
